>Addgene plasmid #228637 | Coxsackievirus A16 (CVA16) isolate ENT-2012-0948 3C protease | addgene full sequence | sequence record 461439 | Addgene NGS Result
AGATCTCGATCCCGCGAAATTAATACGACTCACTATAGGGGAATTGTGAGCGGATAACAATTCCCCTCTA
GAAATAATTTTGTTTAACCTTAAGAAGGAGATATACACATGGGGAGTTCGCACCACCACCACCACCACAT
GGCTTCAATGTCAGACTCAGAGGTGAACCAAGAGGCAAAGCCAGAGGTAAAGCCGGAAGTGAAACCCGAG
ACTCACATTAACTTAAAAGTGTCTGACGGGTCATCTGAAATCTTCTTCAAGATCAAGAAAACTACGCCGC
TGCGACGTCTGATGGAAGCCTTCGCGAAACGTCAAGGTAAAGAAATGGATAGTCTGCGATTCCTCTACGA
CGGGATTCGGATTCAGGCAGACCAAACACCAGAGGACCTCGACATGGAAGACAACGACATAATTGAGGCT
CATCGTGAGCAAATAGGGGGGGGCCCAAGTCTCGATTTCGCATTGAGTTTACTTCGTCGAAATATCCGCC
AAGTGCAGACCGACCAGGGGCACTTTACAATGCTCGGAGTCCGTGATCGTTTAGCAATACTGCCGCGGCA
CTCACAACCTGGAAAGACCATATGGGTCGAGCATAAGCTGATTAACGTGCTCGATGCAGTTGAGTTAGTC
GACGAGCAAGGAGTCAATCTTGAACTGACGCTCGTCACACTTGACACAAATGAAAAGTTCCGGGATGTGA
CCAAATTCATCCCCGAAACGATTACCGGAGCTAGCGACGCGACTCTTATAATAAATACAGAACATATGCC
TTCCATGTTTGTTCCAGTCGGGGACGTAGTTCAGTACGGTTTCCTTAACTTGTCTGGGAAGCCGACGCAC
CGCACCATGATGTACAATTTCCCAACGAAGGCGGGTCAGTGTGGTGGTGTGGTGACCTCTGTTGGAAAGA
TCATTGGTATACACATTGGTGGTAACGGTCGTCAAGGCTTCTGCGCGGGTTTGAAGCGTGGATACTTCGC
ATCAGAACAATAATGACTCGAGCACCCGTCGACAAGCTTGCGGCCGCACTCGAGCACCACCACCACCACC
ACTGAGATCCGGCTGCTAACAAAGCCCGAAAGGAAGCTGAGTTGGCTGCTGCCACCGCTGAGCAATAACT
AGCATAACCCCTTGGGGCCTCTAAACGGGTCTTGAGGGGTTTTTTGCTGAAAGGAGGAACTATATCCGGA
TTGGCGAATGGG
[124 nt withheld, positions 1203-1326]
C
[91 nt withheld, positions 1328-1418]
A
[49 nt withheld, positions 1420-1468]
CCTTTGACGTTGGAGTCCACGTTCTTT
[37 nt withheld, positions 1496-1532]
ACCCTATCTCGGTCTATTCTTTTGATTTATAAGGGATTTTGCCGATTTCGGCCTATTGGTTAAAAAATGA
GCTGATTTAACAAAAATTTAACGCGAATTTTAACAAAATATTAACGCTTACAATTTAGGTGGCACTTTTC
GGGGAAATGTGCGCGGAACCCCTATTTGTTTATTTTTCTAAATACATTCAAATATGTATCCGCTCATGAA
TTAATTCTTAGAAAAACTCATCGAGCATCAAATGAAACTGCAATTTATTCATATCAGGATTATCAATACC
ATATTTTTGAAAAAGCCGTTTCTGTAATGAAGGAGAAAACTCACCGAGGCAGTTCCATAGGATGGCAAGA
TCCTGGTATCGGTCTGCGATTCCGACTCGTCCAACATCAATACAACCTATTAATTTCCCCTCGTCAAAAA
TAAGGTTATCAAGTGAGAAATCACCATGAGTGACGACTGAATCCGGTGAGAATGGCAAAAGTTTATGCAT
TTCTTTCCAGACTTGTTCAACAGGCCAGCCATTACGCTCGTCATCAAAATCACTCGCATCAACCAAACCG
TTATTCATTCGTGATTGCGCCTGAGCGAGACGAAATACGCGATCGCTGTTAAAAGGACAATTACAAACAG
GAATCGAATGCAACCGGCGCAGGAACACTGCCAGCGCATCAACAATATTTTCACCTGAATCAGGATATTC
TTCTAATACCTGGAATGCTGTTTTCCCGGGGATCGCAGTGGTGAGTAACCATGCATCATCAGGAGTACGG
ATAAAATGCTTGATGGTCGGAAGAGGCATAAATTCCGTCAGCCAGTTTAGTCTGACCATCTCATCTGTAA
CATCATTGGCAACGCTACCTTTGCCATGTTTCAGAAACAACTCTGGCGCATCGGGCTTCCCATACAATCG
ATAGATTGTCGCACCTGATTGCCCGACATTATCGCGAGCCCATTTATACCCATATAAATCAGCATCCATG
TTGGAATTTAATCGCGGCCTAGAGCAAGACGTTTCCCGTTGAATATGGCTCATAACACCCCTTGTATTAC
TGTTTATGTAAGCAGACAGTTTTATTGTTCATGACCAAAATCCCTTAACGTGAGTTTTCGTTCCACTGAG
CGTCAGACCCCGTAGAAAAGATCAAAGGATCTTCTTGAGATCCTTTTTTTCTGCGCGTAATCTGCTGCTT
GCAAACAAAAAAACCACCGCTACCAGCGGTGGTTTGTTTGCCGGATCAAGAGCTACCAACTCTTTTTCCG
AAGGTAACTGGCTTCAGCAGAGCGCAGATACCAAATACTGTCCTTCTAGTGTAGCCGTAGTTAGGCCACC
ACTTCAAGAACTCTGTAGCACCGCCTACATACCTCGCTCTGCTAATCCTGTTACCAGTGGCTGCTGCCAG
TGGCGATAAGTCGTGTCTTACCGGGTTGGACTCAAGACGATAGTTACCGGATAAGGCGCAGCGGTCGGGC
TGAACGGGGGGTTCGTGCACACAGCCCAGCTTGGAGCGAACGACCTACACCGAACTGAGATACCTACAGC
GTGAGCTATGAGAAAGCGCCACGCTTCCCGAAGGGAGAAAGGCGGACAGGTATCCGGTAAGCGGCAGGGT
CGGAACAGGAGAGCGCACGAGGGAGCTTCCAGGGGGAAACGCCTGGTATCTTTATAGTCCTGTCGGGTTT
CGCCACCTCTGACTTGAGCGTCGATTTTTGTGATGCTCGTCAGGGGGGCGGAGCCTATGGAAAAACGCCA
GCAACGCGGCCTTTTTACGGTTCCTGGCCTTTTGCTGGCCTTTTGCTCACATGTTCTTTCCTGCGTTATC
CCCTGATTCTGTGGATAACCGTATTACCGCCTTTGAGTGAGCTGATACCGCTCGCCGCAGCCGAACGACC
GAGCGCAGCGAGTCAGTGAGCGAGGAAGCGGAAGAGCGCCTGATGCGGTATTTTCTCCTTACGCATCTGT
GCGGTATTTCACACCGCAATGGTGCACTCTCAGTACAATCTGCTCTGATGCCGCATAGTTAAGCCAGTAT
ACACTCCGCTATCGCTACGTGACTGGGTCATGGCTGCGCCCCGACACCCGCCAACACCCGCTGACGCGCC
CTGACGGGCTTGTCTGCTCCCGGCATCCGCTTACAGACAAGCTGTGACCGTCTCCGGGAGCTGCATGTGT
CAGAGGTTTTCACCGTCATCACCGAAACGCGCGAGGCAGCTGCGGTAAAGCTCATCAGCGTGGTCGTGAA
GCGATTCACAGATGTCTGCCTGTTCATCCGCGTCCAGCTCGTTGAGTTTCTCCAGAAGCGTTAATGTCTG
GCTTCTGATAAAGCGGGCCATGTTAAGGGCGGTTTTTTCCTGTTTGGTCACTGATGCCTCCGTGTAAGGG
GGATTTCTGTTCATGGGGGTAATGATACCGATGAAACGAGAGAGGATGCTCACGATACGGGTTACTGATG
ATGAACATGCCCGGTTACTGGAACGTTGTGAGGGTAAACAACTGGCGGTATGGATGCGGCGGGACCAGAG
AAAAATCACTCAGGGTCAATGCCAGCGCTTCGTTAATACAGATGTAGGTGTTCCACAGGGTAGCCAGCAG
CATCCTGCGATGCAGATCCGGAACATAATGGTGCAGGGCGCTGACTTCCGCGTTTCCAGACTTTACGAAA
CACGGAAACCGAAGACCATTCATGTTGTTGCTCAGGTCGCAGACGTTTTGCAGCAGCAGTCGCTTCACGT
TCGCTCGCGTATCGGTGATTCATTCTGCTAACCAGTAAGGCAACCCCGCCAGCCTAGCCGGGTCCTCAAC
GACAGGAGCACGATCATGCGCACCCGTGGGGCCGCCATGCCGGCGATAATGGCCTGCTTCTCGCCGAAAC
GTTTGGTGGCGGGACCAGTGACGAAGGCTTGAGCGAGGGCGTGCAAGATTCCGAATACCGCAAGCGACAG
GCCGATCATCGTCGCGCTCCAGCGAAAGCGGTCCTCGCCGAAAATGACCCAGAGCGCTGCCGGCACCTGT
CCTACGAGTTGCATGATAAAGAAGACAGTCATAAGTGCGGCGACGATAGTCATGCCCCGCGCCCACCGGA
AGGAGCTGACTGGGTTGAAGGCTCTCAAGGGCATCGGTCGAGATCCCGGTGCCTAATGAGTGAGCTAACT
TACATTAATTGCGTTGCGCTCACTGCCCGCTTTCCAGTCGGGAAACCTGTCGTGCCAGCTGCATTAATGA
ATCGGCCAACGCGCGGGGAGAGGCGGTTTGCGTATTGGGCGCCAGGGTGGTTTTTCTTTTCACCAGTGAG
ACGGGCAACAGCTGATTGCCCTTCACCGCCTGGCCCTGAGAGAGTTGCAGCAAGCGGTCCACGCTGGTTT
GCCCCAGCAGGCGAAAATCCTGTTTGATGGTGGTTAACGGCGGGATATAACATGAGCTGTCTTCGGTATC
GTCGTATCCCACTACCGAGATATCCGCACCAACGCGCAGCCCGGACTCGGTAATGGCGCGCATTGCGCCC
AGCGCCATCTGATCGTTGGCAACCAGCATCGCAGTGGGAACGATGCCCTCATTCAGCATTTGCATGGTTT
GTTGAAAACCGGACATGGCACTCCAGTCGCCTTCCCGTTCCGCTATCGGCTGAATTTGATTGCGAGTGAG
ATATTTATGCCAGCCAGCCAGACGCAGACGCGCCGAGACAGAACTTAATGGGCCCGCTAACAGCGCGATT
TGCTGGTGACCCAATGCGACCAGATGCTCCACGCCCAGTCGCGTACCGTCTTCATGGGAGAAAATAATAC
TGTTGATGGGTGTCTGGTCAGAGACATCAAGAAATAACGCCGGAACATTAGTGCAGGCAGCTTCCACAGC
AATGGCATCCTGGTCATCCAGCGGATAGTTAATGATCAGCCCACTGACGCGTTGCGCGAGAAGATTGTGC
ACCGCCGCTTTACAGGCTTCGACGCCGCTTCGTTCTACCATCGACACCACCACGCTGGCACCCAGTTGAT
CGGCGCGAGATTTAATCGCCGCGACAATTTGCGACGGCGCGTGCAGGGCCAGACTGGAGGTGGCAACGCC
AATCAGCAACGACTGTTTGCCCGCCAGTTGTTGTGCCACGCGGTTGGGAATGTAATTCAGCTCCGCCATC
GCCGCTTCCACTTTTTCCCGCGTTTTCGCAGAAACGTGGCTGGCCTGGTTCACCACGCGGGAAACGGTCT
GATAAGAGACACCGGCATACTCTGCGACATCGTATAACGTTACTGGTTTCACATTCACCACCCTGAATTG
ACTCTCTTCCGGGCGCTATCATGCCATACCGCGAAAGGTTTTGCGCCATTCGATGGTGTCCGGGATCTCG
ACGCTCTCCCTTATGCGACTCCTGCATTAGGAAGCAGCCCAGTAGTAGGTTGAGGCCGTTGAGCACCGCC
GCCGCAAGGAATGGTGCATGCAAGGAGATGGCGCCCAACAGTCCCCCGGCCACGGGGCCTGCCACCATAC
CCACGCCGAAACAAGCGCTCATGAGCCCGAAGTGGCGAGCCCGATCTTCCCCATCGGTGATGTCGGCGAT
ATAGGCGCCAGCAACCGCACCTGTGGCGCCGGTGATGCCGGCCACGATGCGTCCGGCGTAGAGGATCG
Features (pLannotate 1.2.2; 21 found; start..end, strand, type, name):
     21..39      +  promoter       T7 promoter: promoter for bacteriophage T7 RNA polymerase
     40..64      +  protein_bind   lac operator: The lac repressor binds to the lac operator to inhibit transcription in E. coli. This inhibition can be relieved by adding lactose or isopropyl-β-D-thiogalactopyranoside (IPTG). lac repressor encoded by lacI
     79..101     +  RBS            RBS: efficient ribosome binding site from bacteriophage T7 gene 10 (Olins and Rangwala, 1989)
    121..138     +  CDS            9xHis (fragment): 9xHis affinity tag
    148..441     +  CDS            SMT3: SMT3_YEAST - Experimental evidence at protein level: Swiss-Prot protein existence level 1. Not known; suppressor of MIF2 mutations. From Saccharomyces cerevisiae (strain ATCC 204508 / S288c) (Baker's yeast).
    442..990     +  CDS            POLG_ECHO9 (fragment): Protein inferred from homology: Swiss-Prot protein existence level 3. [Protease 3C]: Major viral protease that mediates proteolytic processing of the polyprotein (By similarity). Cleaves host EIF5B, contributing to host translation shutoff (By similarity). Cleaves also host PABPC1, contributing to host translation shutoff (By similarity). From Echo 9 virus (EV-9) (Coxsackievirus A23).
   1035..1052    +  CDS            9xHis (fragment): 9xHis affinity tag
   1062..1111    +  CDS            SET1 (fragment): solubility-enhancement tag derived from T7 phage gene 10B
   1119..1166    +  terminator     T7 terminator: transcription terminator for bacteriophage T7 RNA polymerase
   1203..1631    +  rep_origin     f1 ori (sequence partly withheld): f1 bacteriophage origin of replication; arrow indicates direction of (+) strand synthesis
   1684..1741    +  promoter       AmpR promoter (fragment): bla
   1750..2565    -  CDS            KanR: aminoglycoside phosphotransferase; aph(3')-Ia; confers resistance to kanamycin in bacteria or G418 (Geneticin®) in eukaryotes
   2687..3275    +  rep_origin     ori: high-copy-number ColE1/pMB1/pBR322/pUC origin of replication
   3461..3600    -  misc_feature   bom: basis of mobility region from pBR322
   3702..3893    -  CDS            rop: Rop protein, which maintains plasmids at low copy number; rop
   3910..4290    +  CDS            YPB1_ECOLX: Protein predicted: Swiss-Prot protein existence level 4. From Escherichia coli.
   4362..4653    -  CDS            TcR (fragment): tetracycline efflux protein; tet; confers resistance to tetracycline
   4668..4689    -  protein_bind   CAP binding site: CAP binding activates transcription in the presence of cAMP. E. coli catabolite activator protein
   4702..5784    -  CDS            lacI: lac repressor; lacI; The lac repressor binds to the lac operator to inhibit transcription in E. coli. This inhibition can be relieved by adding lactose or isopropyl-β-D-thiogalactopyranoside (IPTG).
   5785..5862    -  promoter       lacI promoter: lacI
   5870..6149    -  CDS            TcR (fragment): tetracycline efflux protein; tet; confers resistance to tetracycline
