[The description below was written by a language model from this plasmid's Addgene catalogue record and pLannotate feature annotations shown in this document.]
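Description:
Coxsackievirus A16 (CVA16) isolate ENT-2012-0948 3C protease is a bacterial expression plasmid built by Golden Gate cloning in the pNIC-NOTAG-GG backbone, a pET-style vector of about 6.15 kb. It carries a ColE1/pBR322-type origin together with the bom site and the rop gene. The catalogue lists it as high copy, although rop normally moderates copy number. Selection is by kanamycin through an aph(3')-Ia cassette. An f1 origin is also present, and short fragments annotated as tetracycline resistance sequence are non-functional remnants of the pBR322 lineage rather than usable markers.

Expression is driven by a T7 promoter with an adjacent lac operator and the T7 gene 10 ribosome binding site. A plasmid-borne lacI gene supplies repressor, so transcription is held off until induction with IPTG in a host that provides T7 RNA polymerase. The open reading frame begins with a histidine tag, followed by yeast SMT3 (SUMO) fused directly to the viral 3C protease. The annotation tool matched the protease by homology to a related enterovirus polyprotein. Together, these segments account for the recorded 888 bp insert.

The His-SUMO module allows metal-affinity purification and generally aids solubility, and SUMO fusions are commonly removed with a SUMO-specific protease to release the target protein. A second His-tag fragment and a short T7 gene 10B-derived segment lie downstream of the protease, before the T7 terminator. The record does not show whether they are translated, and the "NOTAG" backbone name suggests they may be untranslated vector sequence. The stated purpose is bacterial production of the recombinant 3C protease, the main enzyme that processes the enterovirus polyprotein.
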