Addgene plasmid #228637: Coxsackievirus A16 (CVA16) isolate ENT-2012-0948 3C protease
Purpose: Bacterial expression of the Coxsackievirus 16 3C protease
Depositing lab: ASAP Discovery & Frank von Delft. Depositing organization: University of Oxford.
Backbone
  Vector backbone: pNIC-NOTAG-GG
  Backbone manufacturer: Centre for Medicines Discovery
  Vector type: Bacterial Expression
Growth in bacteria
  Bacterial resistance: Kanamycin, 50 μg/mL
  Growth temperature: 37°C
  Growth strain: DH5alpha
  Copy number: High Copy
Gene/Insert
  Gene/Insert name: Coxsackievirus 16 3C protease
  Species: Coxsackievirus 16
  Insert size (bp): 888
  GenBank ID: QWX10039.1
  Tag / fusion protein: His-SUMO (N terminal on insert)
  Cloning method: Golden Gate
Terms and licenses: Academic/Nonprofit Terms; Industry Terms: Not Available to Industry
How to cite: Coxsackievirus A16 (CVA16) isolate ENT-2012-0948 3C protease was a gift from ASAP Discovery & Frank von Delft (Addgene plasmid # 228637 ; http://n2t.net/addgene:228637 ; RRID:Addgene_228637)
