>Addgene plasmid #228637 | Coxsackievirus A16 (CVA16) isolate ENT-2012-0948 3C protease | depositor partial sequence | sequence record 449298 | Coding region for expression
ATGGGGAGTTCGCACCACCACCACCACCACATGGCTTCAATGTCAGACTCAGAGGTGAACCAAGAGGCAA
AGCCAGAGGTAAAGCCGGAAGTGAAACCCGAGACTCACATTAACTTAAAAGTGTCTGACGGGTCATCTGA
AATCTTCTTCAAGATCAAGAAAACTACGCCGCTGCGACGTCTGATGGAAGCCTTCGCGAAACGTCAAGGT
AAAGAAATGGATAGTCTGCGATTCCTCTACGACGGGATTCGGATTCAGGCAGACCAAACACCAGAGGACC
TCGACATGGAAGACAACGACATAATTGAGGCTCATCGTGAGCAAATAGGGGGGGGCCCAAGTCTCGATTT
CGCATTGAGTTTACTTCGTCGAAATATCCGCCAAGTGCAGACCGACCAGGGGCACTTTACAATGCTCGGA
GTCCGTGATCGTTTAGCAATACTGCCGCGGCACTCACAACCTGGAAAGACCATATGGGTCGAGCATAAGC
TGATTAACGTGCTCGATGCAGTTGAGTTAGTCGACGAGCAAGGAGTCAATCTTGAACTGACGCTCGTCAC
ACTTGACACAAATGAAAAGTTCCGGGATGTGACCAAATTCATCCCCGAAACGATTACCGGAGCTAGCGAC
GCGACTCTTATAATAAATACAGAACATATGCCTTCCATGTTTGTTCCAGTCGGGGACGTAGTTCAGTACG
GTTTCCTTAACTTGTCTGGGAAGCCGACGCACCGCACCATGATGTACAATTTCCCAACGAAGGCGGGTCA
GTGTGGTGGTGTGGTGACCTCTGTTGGAAAGATCATTGGTATACACATTGGTGGTAACGGTCGTCAAGGC
TTCTGCGCGGGTTTGAAGCGTGGATACTTCGCATCAGAACAATAATGA
